>Addgene plasmid #215414 | NylB_pET29b | addgene full sequence | sequence record 433776 | Addgene NGS Result
ATGAACGCTCGGTCGACGGGACAGCATCCGGCGCGTTATCCGGGCGCGGCCGCAGGAGAACCTACTCTGG
ATTCGTGGCAGGAAGCCCCGCACAACCGCTGGGCCTTTGCGCGTCTGGGTGAGCTGCTTCCCACAGCGGC
TGTGTCAAGACGTGATCCGGCGACACCAGCGGAACCGGTTGTTCGGCTGGACGCGTTAGCGACACGCCTG
CCGGATCTGGAACAGCGCTTAGAGGAAACCTGCACCGACGCATTTCTCGTTTTAAGAGGGTCAGAAGTAT
TAGCTGAATATTATCGTGCAGGGTTTGCTCCGGATGACCGTCATCTTCTTATGTCTGTGAGTAAATCCTT
ATGCGGCACTGTCGTGGGCGCTCTGATTGACGAAGGCAGAATAGATCCGGCTCAGCCCGTGACTGAGTAT
GTCCCAGAACTTGCCGGGAGTGTCTATGATGGCCCGAGCGTGTTACAGGTCCTGGATATGCAGATATCTA
TCGATTATAACGAGGATTATGTGGATCCTGCTAGCGAAGTGCAGACACATGACCGTTCAGCAGGTTGGCG
CACCCGTCGCGATGGAGATCCAGCCGATACATATGAATTCCTGACTACCCTGCGTGGCGATGGTGGTACG
GGAGAGTTTCAATATTGTTCGGCGAACACAGATGTTCTCGCGTGGATAGTCGAACGTGTAACTGGACTGC
GCTATGTTGAGGCGCTTAGCACATATCTCTGGGCTAAGTTGGACGCGGATCGCGATGCTACTATTACGGT
GGATCAAACGGGTTTTGGATTTGCAAATGGTGGCGTGAGTTGTACAGCGCGGGATCTGGCACGGGTAGGC
CGGATGATGCTGGATGGAGGGGTTGCCCCGGGGGGCCGTGTAGTAAGTCAGGGGTGGGTGGAATCCGTCC
TTGCGGGGGGTTCGCGGGAGGCTATGACTGACGAAGGCTTTACCTCAGCGTTTCCCGAAGGTAGCTACAC
GCGACAGTGGTGGTGTACTGGGAACGAACGGGGTAACGTATCTGGAATTGGTATCCATGGACAGAACTTA
TGGCTGGATCCTCGTACCGACTCCGTGATAGTTAAACTTTCATCATGGCCAGATCCCGATACACGCCATT
GGCACGGCTTGCAATCAGGGATTTTACTGGACGTTTCCCGTGCTCTTGATGCTGTACTCGAGCACCACCA
CCACCACCACTGAGATCCGGCTGCTAACAAAGCCCGAAAGGAAGCTGAGTTGGCTGCTGCCACCGCTGAG
CAATAACTAGCATAACCCCTTGGGGCCTCTAAACGGGTCTTGAGGGGTTTTTTGCTGAAAGGAGGAACTA
TATCCGGATTGGCGAATGGG
[124 nt withheld, positions 1351-1474]
C
[91 nt withheld, positions 1476-1566]
A
[49 nt withheld, positions 1568-1616]
CCTTTGACGTTGGAGTCCACGTTCTTT
[37 nt withheld, positions 1644-1680]
ACCCTATCTCGGTCTATTCTTTTGATTTATAAGGGATTTTGCCGATTTCGGCCTATTGGTTAAAAAATGA
GCTGATTTAACAAAAATTTAACGCGAATTTTAACAAAATATTAACGCTTACAATTTAGGTGGCACTTTTC
GGGGAAATGTGCGCGGAACCCCTATTTGTTTATTTTTCTAAATACATTCAAATATGTATCCGCTCATGAA
TTAATTCTTAGAAAAACTCATCGAGCATCAAATGAAACTGCAATTTATTCATATCAGGATTATCAATACC
ATATTTTTGAAAAAGCCGTTTCTGTAATGAAGGAGAAAACTCACCGAGGCAGTTCCATAGGATGGCAAGA
TCCTGGTATCGGTCTGCGATTCCGACTCGTCCAACATCAATACAACCTATTAATTTCCCCTCGTCAAAAA
TAAGGTTATCAAGTGAGAAATCACCATGAGTGACGACTGAATCCGGTGAGAATGGCAAAAGTTTATGCAT
TTCTTTCCAGACTTGTTCAACAGGCCAGCCATTACGCTCGTCATCAAAATCACTCGCATCAACCAAACCG
TTATTCATTCGTGATTGCGCCTGAGCGAGACGAAATACGCGATCGCTGTTAAAAGGACAATTACAAACAG
GAATCGAATGCAACCGGCGCAGGAACACTGCCAGCGCATCAACAATATTTTCACCTGAATCAGGATATTC
TTCTAATACCTGGAATGCTGTTTTCCCGGGGATCGCAGTGGTGAGTAACCATGCATCATCAGGAGTACGG
ATAAAATGCTTGATGGTCGGAAGAGGCATAAATTCCGTCAGCCAGTTTAGTCTGACCATCTCATCTGTAA
CATCATTGGCAACGCTACCTTTGCCATGTTTCAGAAACAACTCTGGCGCATCGGGCTTCCCATACAATCG
ATAGATTGTCGCACCTGATTGCCCGACATTATCGCGAGCCCATTTATACCCATATAAATCAGCATCCATG
TTGGAATTTAATCGCGGCCTAGAGCAAGACGTTTCCCGTTGAATATGGCTCATAACACCCCTTGTATTAC
TGTTTATGTAAGCAGACAGTTTTATTGTTCATGACCAAAATCCCTTAACGTGAGTTTTCGTTCCACTGAG
CGTCAGACCCCGTAGAAAAGATCAAAGGATCTTCTTGAGATCCTTTTTTTCTGCGCGTAATCTGCTGCTT
GCAAACAAAAAAACCACCGCTACCAGCGGTGGTTTGTTTGCCGGATCAAGAGCTACCAACTCTTTTTCCG
AAGGTAACTGGCTTCAGCAGAGCGCAGATACCAAATACTGTCCTTCTAGTGTAGCCGTAGTTAGGCCACC
ACTTCAAGAACTCTGTAGCACCGCCTACATACCTCGCTCTGCTAATCCTGTTACCAGTGGCTGCTGCCAG
TGGCGATAAGTCGTGTCTTACCGGGTTGGACTCAAGACGATAGTTACCGGATAAGGCGCAGCGGTCGGGC
TGAACGGGGGGTTCGTGCACACAGCCCAGCTTGGAGCGAACGACCTACACCGAACTGAGATACCTACAGC
GTGAGCTATGAGAAAGCGCCACGCTTCCCGAAGGGAGAAAGGCGGACAGGTATCCGGTAAGCGGCAGGGT
CGGAACAGGAGAGCGCACGAGGGAGCTTCCAGGGGGAAACGCCTGGTATCTTTATAGTCCTGTCGGGTTT
CGCCACCTCTGACTTGAGCGTCGATTTTTGTGATGCTCGTCAGGGGGGCGGAGCCTATGGAAAAACGCCA
GCAACGCGGCCTTTTTACGGTTCCTGGCCTTTTGCTGGCCTTTTGCTCACATGTTCTTTCCTGCGTTATC
CCCTGATTCTGTGGATAACCGTATTACCGCCTTTGAGTGAGCTGATACCGCTCGCCGCAGCCGAACGACC
GAGCGCAGCGAGTCAGTGAGCGAGGAAGCGGAAGAGCGCCTGATGCGGTATTTTCTCCTTACGCATCTGT
GCGGTATTTCACACCGCAATGGTGCACTCTCAGTACAATCTGCTCTGATGCCGCATAGTTAAGCCAGTAT
ACACTCCGCTATCGCTACGTGACTGGGTCATGGCTGCGCCCCGACACCCGCCAACACCCGCTGACGCGCC
CTGACGGGCTTGTCTGCTCCCGGCATCCGCTTACAGACAAGCTGTGACCGTCTCCGGGAGCTGCATGTGT
CAGAGGTTTTCACCGTCATCACCGAAACGCGCGAGGCAGCTGCGGTAAAGCTCATCAGCGTGGTCGTGAA
GCGATTCACAGATGTCTGCCTGTTCATCCGCGTCCAGCTCGTTGAGTTTCTCCAGAAGCGTTAATGTCTG
GCTTCTGATAAAGCGGGCCATGTTAAGGGCGGTTTTTTCCTGTTTGGTCACTGATGCCTCCGTGTAAGGG
GGATTTCTGTTCATGGGGGTAATGATACCGATGAAACGAGAGAGGATGCTCACGATACGGGTTACTGATG
ATGAACATGCCCGGTTACTGGAACGTTGTGAGGGTAAACAACTGGCGGTATGGATGCGGCGGGACCAGAG
AAAAATCACTCAGGGTCAATGCCAGCGCTTCGTTAATACAGATGTAGGTGTTCCACAGGGTAGCCAGCAG
CATCCTGCGATGCAGATCCGGAACATAATGGTGCAGGGCGCTGACTTCCGCGTTTCCAGACTTTACGAAA
CACGGAAACCGAAGACCATTCATGTTGTTGCTCAGGTCGCAGACGTTTTGCAGCAGCAGTCGCTTCACGT
TCGCTCGCGTATCGGTGATTCATTCTGCTAACCAGTAAGGCAACCCCGCCAGCCTAGCCGGGTCCTCAAC
GACAGGAGCACGATCATGCGCACCCGTGGGGCCGCCATGCCGGCGATAATGGCCTGCTTCTCGCCGAAAC
GTTTGGTGGCGGGACCAGTGACGAAGGCTTGAGCGAGGGCGTGCAAGATTCCGAATACCGCAAGCGACAG
GCCGATCATCGTCGCGCTCCAGCGAAAGCGGTCCTCGCCGAAAATGACCCAGAGCGCTGCCGGCACCTGT
CCTACGAGTTGCATGATAAAGAAGACAGTCATAAGTGCGGCGACGATAGTCATGCCCCGCGCCCACCGGA
AGGAGCTGACTGGGTTGAAGGCTCTCAAGGGCATCGGTCGAGATCCCGGTGCCTAATGAGTGAGCTAACT
TACATTAATTGCGTTGCGCTCACTGCCCGCTTTCCAGTCGGGAAACCTGTCGTGCCAGCTGCATTAATGA
ATCGGCCAACGCGCGGGGAGAGGCGGTTTGCGTATTGGGCGCCAGGGTGGTTTTTCTTTTCACCAGTGAG
ACGGGCAACAGCTGATTGCCCTTCACCGCCTGGCCCTGAGAGAGTTGCAGCAAGCGGTCCACGCTGGTTT
GCCCCAGCAGGCGAAAATCCTGTTTGATGGTGGTTAACGGCGGGATATAACATGAGCTGTCTTCGGTATC
GTCGTATCCCACTACCGAGATGTCCGCACCAACGCGCAGCCCGGACTCGGTAATGGCGCGCATTGCGCCC
AGCGCCATCTGATCGTTGGCAACCAGCATCGCAGTGGGAACGATGCCCTCATTCAGCATTTGCATGGTTT
GTTGAAAACCGGACATGGCACTCCAGTCGCCTTCCCGTTCCGCTATCGGCTGAATTTGATTGCGAGTGAG
ATATTTATGCCAGCCAGCCAGACGCAGACGCGCCGAGACAGAACTTAATGGGCCCGCTAACAGCGCGATT
TGCTGGTGACCCAATGCGACCAGATGCTCCACGCCCAGTCGCGTACCGTCTTCATGGGAGAAAATAATAC
TGTTGATGGGTGTCTGGTCAGAGACATCAAGAAATAACGCCGGAACATTAGTGCAGGCAGCTTCCACAGC
AATGGCATCCTGGTCATCCAGCGGATAGTTAATGATCAGCCCACTGACGCGTTGCGCGAGAAGATTGTGC
ACCGCCGCTTTACAGGCTTCGACGCCGCTTCGTTCTACCATCGACACCACCACGCTGGCACCCAGTTGAT
CGGCGCGAGATTTAATCGCCGCGACAATTTGCGACGGCGCGTGCAGGGCCAGACTGGAGGTGGCAACGCC
AATCAGCAACGACTGTTTGCCCGCCAGTTGTTGTGCCACGCGGTTGGGAATGTAATTCAGCTCCGCCATC
GCCGCTTCCACTTTTTCCCGCGTTTTCGCAGAAACGTGGCTGGCCTGGTTCACCACGCGGGAAACGGTCT
GATAAGAGACACCGGCATACTCTGCGACATCGTATAACGTTACTGGTTTCACATTCACCACCCTGAATTG
ACTCTCTTCCGGGCGCTATCATGCCATACCGCGAAAGGTTTTGCGCCATTCGATGGTGTCCGGGATCTCG
ACGCTCTCCCTTATGCGACTCCTGCATTAGGAAGCAGCCCAGTAGTAGGTTGAGGCCGTTGAGCACCGCC
GCCGCAAGGAATGGTGCATGCAAGGAGATGGCGCCCAACAGTCCCCCGGCCACGGGGCCTGCCACCATAC
CCACGCCGAAACAAGCGCTCATGAGCCCGAAGTGGCGAGCCCGATCTTCCCCATCGGTGATGTCGGCGAT
ATAGGCGCCAGCAACCGCACCTGTGGCGCCGGTGATGCCGGCCACGATGCGTCCGGCGTAGAGGATCGAG
ATCGATCTCGATCCCGCGAAATTAATACGACTCACTATAGGGGAATTGTGAGCGGATAACAATTCCCCTC
TAGAAATAATTTTGTTTAACTTTAAGAAGGAGATATACATATG
Features (pLannotate 1.2.2; 19 found; start..end, strand, type, name):
      1..1176    +  CDS            nylB: NYLB_FLASK - Experimental evidence at protein level: Swiss-Prot protein existence level 1. From Flavobacterium sp. (strain K172).
   1183..1200    +  CDS            9xHis (fragment): 9xHis affinity tag
   1210..1259    +  CDS            SET1 (fragment): solubility-enhancement tag derived from T7 phage gene 10B
   1267..1314    +  terminator     T7 terminator: transcription terminator for bacteriophage T7 RNA polymerase
   1351..1779    +  rep_origin     f1 ori (sequence partly withheld): f1 bacteriophage origin of replication; arrow indicates direction of (+) strand synthesis
   1832..1889    +  promoter       AmpR promoter (fragment): bla
   1898..2713    -  CDS            KanR: aminoglycoside phosphotransferase; aph(3')-Ia; confers resistance to kanamycin in bacteria or G418 (Geneticin®) in eukaryotes
   2835..3423    +  rep_origin     ori: high-copy-number ColE1/pMB1/pBR322/pUC origin of replication
   3609..3748    -  misc_feature   bom: basis of mobility region from pBR322
   3850..4041    -  CDS            rop: Rop protein, which maintains plasmids at low copy number; rop
   4058..4438    +  CDS            YPB1_ECOLX: Protein predicted: Swiss-Prot protein existence level 4. From Escherichia coli.
   4510..4801    -  CDS            TcR (fragment): tetracycline efflux protein; tet; confers resistance to tetracycline
   4816..4837    -  protein_bind   CAP binding site: CAP binding activates transcription in the presence of cAMP. E. coli catabolite activator protein
   4850..5932    -  CDS            lacI: lac repressor; lacI; The lac repressor binds to the lac operator to inhibit transcription in E. coli. This inhibition can be relieved by adding lactose or isopropyl-β-D-thiogalactopyranoside (IPTG).
   5933..6010    -  promoter       lacI promoter: lacI
   6018..6297    -  CDS            TcR (fragment): tetracycline efflux protein; tet; confers resistance to tetracycline
   6323..6341    +  promoter       T7 promoter: promoter for bacteriophage T7 RNA polymerase
   6342..6366    +  protein_bind   lac operator: The lac repressor binds to the lac operator to inhibit transcription in E. coli. This inhibition can be relieved by adding lactose or isopropyl-β-D-thiogalactopyranoside (IPTG). lac repressor encoded by lacI
   6381..6403    +  RBS            RBS: efficient ribosome binding site from bacteriophage T7 gene 10 (Olins and Rangwala, 1989)
