[The description below was written by a language model from this plasmid's Addgene catalogue record and pLannotate feature annotations shown in this document.]
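Description:
NylB_pET29b is a bacterial expression plasmid of about 6.4 kb, built on the pET29b backbone, that carries a synthetic copy of nylB codon-optimised for E. coli. The gene encodes the nylon dimer hydrolase (6-aminohexanoic-acid-oligomer hydrolase) of Flavobacterium sp. KI72. The plasmid replicates from a ColE1/pMB1-type origin and retains the pBR322-derived bom site and rop gene. The catalogue lists it as high copy, although rop normally moderates copy number. Selection is by kanamycin through an aph(3')-Ia aminoglycoside phosphotransferase gene. An f1 origin is also present, which allows single-stranded DNA production. The short hits annotated as tetracycline resistance gene fragments, an AmpR promoter fragment and a predicted E. coli ORF appear to be backbone remnants rather than functional parts.

The nylB coding sequence sits in the standard pET expression cassette. A T7 promoter is followed directly by a lac operator and the strong T7 gene 10 ribosome binding site, and a T7 terminator lies downstream. The plasmid also encodes lacI under its own promoter, so transcription stays repressed until IPTG or lactose is added, and expression requires a host that supplies T7 RNA polymerase. Just after the open reading frame is a histidine tag, annotated as an 18-nt fragment of a longer His tag and so consistent with six histidines, which would allow metal-affinity purification. The short "SET1" fragment called between the tag and the terminator is probably a sequence-similarity match in the vector region and not an expressed fusion partner.

The construct is intended for recombinant production of NylB in E. coli. The associated work concerns screening and characterising enzymes for depolymerisation of nylon-6.
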