Addgene plasmid #215414: NylB_pET29b
Purpose: Expression construct for NylB gene, codon optimized for expression in E. coli
Depositing lab: Gregg Beckham. Depositing organization: National Laboratory of the Rockies (NLR). Publication: Natural diversity screening, assay development, and characterization of nylon-6 enzymatic depolymerization. Bell EL, Rosetto G, Ingraham MA, Ramirez KJ, Lincoln C, Clarke RW, Gado JE, Lilly JL, Kucharzyk KH, Erickson E, Beckham GT. Nat Commun. 2024 Feb 9;15(1):1217. doi: 10.1038/s41467-024-45523-5. PubMed 38336849.
Backbone
  Vector backbone: pET29b
  Vector type: Bacterial Expression
Growth in bacteria
  Bacterial resistance: Kanamycin, 50 μg/mL
  Growth temperature: 37°C
  Growth strain: DH5alpha
  Copy number: High Copy
Gene/Insert
  Gene/Insert name: NylB (alt name: Nylon dimer hydrolase from Flavobacterium sp. KI72)
  Species: Flavobacterium sp. KI72
  Cloning method: Gene Synthesis
Resource information
  A portion of this plasmid was derived from a plasmid made by: Gene from nylon dimer hydrolase described in Kinoshita, S. et al. Purification and characterization of 6-aminohexanoic-acid-oligomer hydrolase of Flavobacterium sp. KI72. Eur. J. Biochem. 116, 547-551 (1981).
Terms and licenses: Academic/Nonprofit Terms; Industry Terms: Not Available to Industry
How to cite: NylB_pET29b was a gift from Gregg Beckham (Addgene plasmid # 215414 ; http://n2t.net/addgene:215414 ; RRID:Addgene_215414)
